Addgene plasmid #66505: SSTR4-Tango
Purpose: Expression of G protein-coupled receptors for PRESTO-Tango: parallel receptorome expression and screening via transcriptional output, with transcriptional activation following arrestin translocation
Depositing lab: Bryan Roth. Publication: PRESTO-Tango as an open-source resource for interrogation of the druggable human GPCRome. Kroeze WK, Sassano MF, Huang XP, Lansu K, McCorvy JD, Giguere PM, Sciaky N, Roth BL. Nat Struct Mol Biol. 2015 May;22(5):362-9. doi: 10.1038/nsmb.3014. Epub 2015 Apr 20. PubMed 25895059.
Backbone
  Vector backbone: empty Tango
  Backbone size w/o insert (bp): 6632
  Vector type: Mammalian Expression
  Selectable markers: Neomycin (select with G418)
Growth in bacteria
  Bacterial resistance: Ampicillin, 100 μg/mL
  Growth temperature: 37°C
  Growth strain: DH5alpha
  Copy number: High Copy
Gene/Insert
  Gene/Insert name: SSTR4
  Species: H. sapiens (human)
  Insert size (bp): 1164
  Entrez Gene: SSTR4 (a.k.a. SS-4-R, SS4-R, SS4R)
  Promoter: CMV
  Tag / fusion protein: FLAG (N terminal on backbone)
  Cloning method: Restriction Enzyme; 5′ cloning site NotI (not destroyed); 3′ cloning site XhoI (unknown if destroyed)
  Sequencing primers: 5′ CMV-F; 3′ Tet-R
Terms and licenses: Academic/Nonprofit Terms; Industry Terms: Not Available to Industry
Depositor comments: Please note: Most of the PRESTO-Tango vectors do not contain the XhoI cut site downstream of the tTA sequence and instead carry an XbaI site. If you need to perform an XhoI digest we recommend sequencing with a forward primer at the C-terminus of tTA to determine which of the two sites is present. Suggested primer: 5-gagctccacttagacggcgagg-3. Original backbone was pcDNA3.1(+). These plasmids were generated as part of the Illuminating the Druggable Genome (IDG) program sponsored by the NIH Common Fund. The goal of this program is to identify, gather, and distribute information and resources for proteins that currently are not well-studied yet belong to commonly drug-targeted protein families: protein kinases, non-olfactory G-protein coupled receptors (GPCRs), and ion channels. The IDG program is designed to develop fundamental research tools for understudied proteins, elucidate their function, and disseminate the IDG-related resources and data to the greater scientific community.
How to cite: SSTR4-Tango was a gift from Bryan Roth (Addgene plasmid # 66505 ; http://n2t.net/addgene:66505 ; RRID:Addgene_66505)
