[The description below was written by a language model from this plasmid's Addgene catalogue record and pLannotate feature annotations shown in this document.]
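Description:
SSTR4-Tango is a mammalian expression plasmid from the PRESTO-Tango collection, built on an "empty Tango" backbone that was itself derived from pcDNA3.1(+). It is maintained in E. coli as a high-copy plasmid through a ColE1/pUC-type origin and an ampicillin resistance gene, and it also carries an f1 origin. For selection in mammalian cells, an SV40 early promoter drives a neomycin phosphotransferase gene with an SV40 polyadenylation signal, conferring G418 resistance. Small annotated fragments (lac promoter/operator, lacI, ble, bom, a short HIV-1 LTR match) appear to be backbone remnants or partial annotation matches with no evident role in the design.

The payload is a single fusion cassette expressed from the CMV enhancer/promoter and terminated by the bGH polyadenylation signal. It begins with an N-terminal FLAG epitope supplied by the backbone, followed by the human somatostatin receptor 4 (SSTR4) coding sequence, a G protein-coupled receptor for somatostatin. Downstream lie TetR and the VP16 activation domain, which together make up the tetracycline transactivator tTA. There is an unannotated gap of about 120 bp between the receptor and TetR; the record does not say what this linker contains. According to the stated purpose, receptor activation is read out as transcriptional output following arrestin translocation, so the tethered tTA presumably serves as the transcriptional effector that is released to drive a tTA-responsive reporter provided separately. The plasmid is intended for parallel screening of ligands across the human GPCR repertoire. The depositor notes that the site downstream of tTA may be XbaI rather than XhoI in most vectors of this series.
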