Features (pLannotate 1.2.2; 23 found; start..end, strand, type, name):
     87..416     +  promoter       SV40 promoter: SV40 enhancer and early promoter
    483..1274    +  CDS            neo: KKA2_KLEPN - Also known as kan, nptII. Experimental evidence at protein level: Swiss-Prot protein existence level 1. Resistance to kanamycin, neomycin, paromomycin, ribostamycin, butirosin and gentamicin B. From Klebsiella pneumoniae.
   1298..1456    +  CDS            ble (fragment): BLE_KLEPN - Experimental evidence at protein level: Swiss-Prot protein existence level 1. Binding protein with a strong affinity to the bleomycin family of antibiotics. Binds to CL990; an antimitotic-antibiotic compound. From Klebsiella pneumoniae.
   1451..1572    +  polyA_signal   SV40 poly(A) signal: SV40 polyadenylation signal
   1645..1661    -  protein_bind   lac operator: The lac repressor binds to the lac operator to inhibit transcription in E. coli. This inhibition can be relieved by adding lactose or isopropyl-β-D-thiogalactopyranoside (IPTG). lac repressor encoded by lacI
   1669..1699    -  promoter       lac promoter: promoter for the E. coli lac operon
   1714..1735    -  protein_bind   CAP binding site: CAP binding activates transcription in the presence of cAMP. E. coli catabolite activator protein
   1748..1840    -  CDS            lacI (fragment): lac repressor; lacI; The lac repressor binds to the lac operator to inhibit transcription in E. coli. This inhibition can be relieved by adding lactose or isopropyl-β-D-thiogalactopyranoside (IPTG).
   2023..2611    -  rep_origin     ori: high-copy-number ColE1/pMB1/pBR322/pUC origin of replication
   2782..3642    -  CDS            AmpR: β-lactamase; bla; confers resistance to ampicillin, carbenicillin, and related antibiotics
   3643..3747    -  promoter       AmpR promoter: bla
   3806..3858    -  misc_feature   bom (fragment): basis of mobility region from pBR322
   4013..4392    +  enhancer       CMV enhancer: human cytomegalovirus immediate early enhancer
   4393..4596    +  promoter       CMV promoter: human cytomegalovirus (CMV) immediate early promoter
   4592..4625    +  LTR            5' LTR (truncated) (fragment): truncated 5' long terminal repeat (LTR) from HIV-1
   4641..4659    +  promoter       T7 promoter: promoter for bacteriophage T7 RNA polymerase
   4818..4838    +  CDS            3xFLAG (fragment): three tandem FLAG® epitope tags
   4851..6014    +  CDS            SSTR4: SSR4_HUMAN - Experimental evidence at transcript level: Swiss-Prot protein existence level 2. Receptor for somatostatin-14. The activity of this receptor is mediated by G proteins which inhibits adenylyl cyclase. It is functionally coupled not only to inhibition of adenylate cyclase, but also to activation of both arachidonate release and mitogen-activated protein (MAP) kinase cascade. Mediates antiproliferative action of somatostatin in tumor cells. From Homo sapiens (Human).
   6135..6748    +  CDS            TetR (fragment): tetracycline repressor TetR; tetR from transposon Tn10; TetR binds to the tetracycline operator tetO to inhibit transcription. This inhibition can be relieved by adding tetracycline or doxycycline.
   6900..7133    +  CDS            VP16 AD: transcriptional activation domain of herpes simplex virus protein VP16 (Triezenberg et al., 1988; Cousens et al., 1989); UL48
   7174..7398    +  polyA_signal   bGH poly(A) signal: bovine growth hormone polyadenylation signal
   7402..7423    +  promoter       SV40 promoter (fragment): SV40 enhancer and early promoter
   7444..73      +  rep_origin     f1 ori (across the origin) (sequence partly withheld): f1 bacteriophage origin of replication; arrow indicates direction of (+) strand synthesis
>Addgene plasmid #66505 | SSTR4-Tango | addgene full sequence | sequence record 424729 | Addgene NGS Result
TTATAAGGGATTTTGCCGATTTCGGCCTATTGGTTAAAAAATGAGCTGATTTAACAAAAATTTAACGCGA
ATTAATTCTGTGGAATGTGTGTCAGTTAGGGTGTGGAAAGTCCCCAGGCTCCCCAGCAGGCAGAAGTATG
CAAAGCATGCATCTCAATTAGTCAGCAACCAGGTGTGGAAAGTCCCCAGGCTCCCCAGCAGGCAGAAGTA
TGCAAAGCATGCATCTCAATTAGTCAGCAACCATAGTCCCGCCCCTAACTCCGCCCATCCCGCCCCTAAC
TCCGCCCAGTTCCGCCCATTCTCCGCCCCATGGCTGACTAATTTTTTTTATTTATGCAGAGGCCGAGGCC
GCCTCTGCCTCTGAGCTATTCCAGAAGTAGTGAGGAGGCTTTTTTGGAGGCCTAGGCTTTTGCAAAAAGC
TCCCGGGAGCTTGTATATCCATTTTCGGATCTGATCAAGAGACAGGATGAGGATCGTTTCGCATGATTGA
ACAAGATGGATTGCACGCAGGTTCTCCGGCCGCTTGGGTGGAGAGGCTATTCGGCTATGACTGGGCACAA
CAGACAATCGGCTGCTCTGATGCCGCCGTGTTCCGGCTGTCAGCGCAGGGGCGCCCGGTTCTTTTTGTCA
AGACCGACCTGTCCGGTGCCCTGAATGAACTGCAGGACGAGGCAGCGCGGCTATCGTGGCTGGCCACGAC
GGGCGTTCCTTGCGCAGCTGTGCTCGACGTTGTCACTGAAGCGGGAAGGGACTGGCTGCTATTGGGCGAA
GTGCCGGGGCAGGATCTCCTGTCATCTCACCTTGCTCCTGCCGAGAAAGTATCCATCATGGCTGATGCAA
TGCGGCGGCTGCATACGCTTGATCCGGCTACCTGCCCATTCGACCACCAAGCGAAACATCGCATCGAGCG
AGCACGTACTCGGATGGAAGCCGGTCTTGTCGATCAGGATGATCTGGACGAAGAGCATCAGGGGCTCGCG
CCAGCCGAACTGTTCGCCAGGCTCAAGGCGCGCATGCCCGACGGCGAGGATCTCGTCGTGACCCATGGCG
ATGCCTGCTTGCCGAATATCATGGTGGAAAATGGCCGCTTTTCTGGATTCATCGACTGTGGCCGGCTGGG
TGTGGCGGACCGCTATCAGGACATAGCGTTGGCTACCCGTGATATTGCTGAAGAGCTTGGCGGCGAATGG
GCTGACCGCTTCCTCGTGCTTTACGGTATCGCCGCTCCCGATTCGCAGCGCATCGCCTTCTATCGCCTTC
TTGACGAGTTCTTCTGAGCGGGACTCTGGGGTTCGAAATGACCGACCAAGCGACGCCCAACCTGCCATCA
CGAGATTTCGATTCCACCGCCGCCTTCTATGAAAGGTTGGGCTTCGGAATCGTTTTCCGGGACGCCGGCT
GGATGATCCTCCAGCGCGGGGATCTCATGCTGGAGTTCTTCGCCCACCCCAACTTGTTTATTGCAGCTTA
TAATGGTTACAAATAAAGCAATAGCATCACAAATTTCACAAATAAAGCATTTTTTTCACTGCATTCTAGT
TGTGGTTTGTCCAAACTCATCAATGTATCTTATCATGTCTGTATACCGTCGACCTCTAGCTAGAGCTTGG
CGTAATCATGGTCATAGCTGTTTCCTGTGTGAAATTGTTATCCGCTCACAATTCCACACAACATACGAGC
CGGAAGCATAAAGTGTAAAGCCTGGGGTGCCTAATGAGTGAGCTAACTCACATTAATTGCGTTGCGCTCA
CTGCCCGCTTTCCAGTCGGGAAACCTGTCGTGCCAGCTGCATTAATGAATCGGCCAACGCGCGGGGAGAG
GCGGTTTGCGTATTGGGCGCTCTTCCGCTTCCTCGCTCACTGACTCGCTGCGCTCGGTCGTTCGGCTGCG
GCGAGCGGTATCAGCTCACTCAAAGGCGGTAATACGGTTATCCACAGAATCAGGGGATAACGCAGGAAAG
AACATGTGAGCAAAAGGCCAGCAAAAGGCCAGGAACCGTAAAAAGGCCGCGTTGCTGGCGTTTTTCCATA
GGCTCCGCCCCCCTGACGAGCATCACAAAAATCGACGCTCAAGTCAGAGGTGGCGAAACCCGACAGGACT
ATAAAGATACCAGGCGTTTCCCCCTGGAAGCTCCCTCGTGCGCTCTCCTGTTCCGACCCTGCCGCTTACC
GGATACCTGTCCGCCTTTCTCCCTTCGGGAAGCGTGGCGCTTTCTCATAGCTCACGCTGTAGGTATCTCA
GTTCGGTGTAGGTCGTTCGCTCCAAGCTGGGCTGTGTGCACGAACCCCCCGTTCAGCCCGACCGCTGCGC
CTTATCCGGTAACTATCGTCTTGAGTCCAACCCGGTAAGACACGACTTATCGCCACTGGCAGCAGCCACT
GGTAACAGGATTAGCAGAGCGAGGTATGTAGGCGGTGCTACAGAGTTCTTGAAGTGGTGGCCTAACTACG
GCTACACTAGAAGAACAGTATTTGGTATCTGCGCTCTGCTGAAGCCAGTTACCTTCGGAAAAAGAGTTGG
TAGCTCTTGATCCGGCAAACAAACCACCGCTGGTAGCGGTGGTTTTTTTGTTTGCAAGCAGCAGATTACG
CGCAGAAAAAAAGGATCTCAAGAAGATCCTTTGATCTTTTCTACGGGGTCTGACGCTCAGTGGAACGAAA
ACTCACGTTAAGGGATTTTGGTCATGAGATTATCAAAAAGGATCTTCACCTAGATCCTTTTAAATTAAAA
ATGAAGTTTTAAATCAATCTAAAGTATATATGAGTAAACTTGGTCTGACAGTTACCAATGCTTAATCAGT
GAGGCACCTATCTCAGCGATCTGTCTATTTCGTTCATCCATAGTTGCCTGACTCCCCGTCGTGTAGATAA
CTACGATACGGGAGGGCTTACCATCTGGCCCCAGTGCTGCAATGATACCGCGAGACCCACGCTCACCGGC
TCCAGATTTATCAGCAATAAACCAGCCAGCCGGAAGGGCCGAGCGCAGAAGTGGTCCTGCAACTTTATCC
GCCTCCATCCAGTCTATTAATTGTTGCCGGGAAGCTAGAGTAAGTAGTTCGCCAGTTAATAGTTTGCGCA
ACGTTGTTGCCATTGCTACAGGCATCGTGGTGTCACGCTCGTCGTTTGGTATGGCTTCATTCAGCTCCGG
TTCCCAACGATCAAGGCGAGTTACATGATCCCCCATGTTGTGCAAAAAAGCGGTTAGCTCCTTCGGTCCT
CCGATCGTTGTCAGAAGTAAGTTGGCCGCAGTGTTATCACTCATGGTTATGGCAGCACTGCATAATTCTC
TTACTGTCATGCCATCCGTAAGATGCTTTTCTGTGACTGGTGAGTACTCAACCAAGTCATTCTGAGAATA
GTGTATGCGGCGACCGAGTTGCTCTTGCCCGGCGTCAATACGGGATAATACCGCGCCACATAGCAGAACT
TTAAAAGTGCTCATCATTGGAAAACGTTCTTCGGGGCGAAAACTCTCAAGGATCTTACCGCTGTTGAGAT
CCAGTTCGATGTAACCCACTCGTGCACCCAACTGATCTTCAGCATCTTTTACTTTCACCAGCGTTTCTGG
GTGAGCAAAAACAGGAAGGCAAAATGCCGCAAAAAAGGGAATAAGGGCGACACGGAAATGTTGAATACTC
ATACTCTTCCTTTTTCAATATTATTGAAGCATTTATCAGGGTTATTGTCTCATGAGCGGATACATATTTG
AATGTATTTAGAAAAATAAACAAATAGGGGTTCCGCGCACATTTCCCCGAAAAGTGCCACCTGACGTCGA
CGGATCGGGAGATCTCCCGATCCCCTATGGTGCACTCTCAGTACAATCTGCTCTGATGCCGCATAGTTAA
GCCAGTATCTGCTCCCTGCTTGTGTGTTGGAGGTCGCTGAGTAGTGCGCGAGCAAAATTTAAGCTACAAC
AAGGCAAGGCTTGACCGACAATTGCATGAAGAATCTGCTTAGGGTTAGGCGTTTTGCGCTGCTTCGCGAT
GTACGGGCCAGATATACGCGTTGACATTGATTATTGACTAGTTATTAATAGTAATCAATTACGGGGTCAT
TAGTTCATAGCCCATATATGGAGTTCCGCGTTACATAACTTACGGTAAATGGCCCGCCTGGCTGACCGCC
CAACGACCCCCGCCCATTGACGTCAATAATGACGTATGTTCCCATAGTAACGCCAATAGGGACTTTCCAT
TGACGTCAATGGGTGGAGTATTTACGGTAAACTGCCCACTTGGCAGTACATCAAGTGTATCATATGCCAA
GTACGCCCCCTATTGACGTCAATGACGGTAAATGGCCCGCCTGGCATTATGCCCAGTACATGACCTTATG
GGACTTTCCTACTTGGCAGTACATCTACGTATTAGTCATCGCTATTACCATGGTGATGCGGTTTTGGCAG
TACATCAATGGGCGTGGATAGCGGTTTGACTCACGGGGATTTCCAAGTCTCCACCCCATTGACGTCAATG
GGAGTTTGTTTTGGCACCAAAATCAACGGGACTTTCCAAAATGTCGTAACAACTCCGCCCCATTGACGCA
AATGGGCGGTAGGCGTGTACGGTGGGAGGTCTATATAAGCAGAGCTCTCTGGCTAACTAGAGAACCCACT
GCTTACTGGCTTATCGAAATTAATACGACTCACTATAGGGAGACCCAAGCTGGCTAGCGTTTAAACTTAA
GCTTGGTACCGAGCTCGGATCCACTAGTCCAGTGTGGTGGAATTCTGCAGATATCCAGCACAGTGGCGGC
CGCGCCACCATGAAGACGATCATCGCCCTGAGCTACATCTTCTGCCTGGTATTCGCCGACTACAAGGACG
ATGATGACGCCAGCATCGATATGTCAGCTCCTTCCACCTTGCCTCCTGGGGGCGAAGAAGGCCTGGGCAC
CGCTTGGCCCAGTGCAGCAAACGCTTCTTCTGCCCCCGCAGAAGCGGAAGAGGCCGTTGCAGGACCAGGG
GATGCCAGAGCTGCTGGCATGGTTGCAATCCAGTGCATTTACGCCCTGGTGTGTCTGGTCGGACTCGTCG
GCAATGCATTGGTTATCTTCGTGATTTTGAGGTACGCTAAAATGAAGACAGCGACAAATATATATCTTTT
GAATCTGGCTGTGGCCGACGAGCTGTTCATGCTGAGTGTGCCATTTGTCGCCTCATCAGCCGCTCTCCGA
CACTGGCCCTTCGGGAGCGTGCTGTGCCGAGCCGTGCTGTCCGTGGACGGGCTCAATATGTTCACCAGCG
TTTTTTGCCTGACCGTGTTGAGCGTCGACAGATACGTTGCCGTGGTGCATCCTTTGCGGGCGGCTACATA
CAGGCGCCCATCAGTTGCCAAGCTGATTAATCTGGGCGTGTGGTTGGCGAGTCTGCTGGTTACACTGCCA
ATCGCTATCTTTGCGGATACCCGACCTGCCCGCGGCGGTCAGGCCGTAGCCTGCAATCTCCAGTGGCCAC
ATCCTGCTTGGTCTGCTGTGTTCGTCGTCTACACCTTTCTTCTCGGTTTCCTGTTGCCCGTGCTGGCCAT
CGGCTTGTGCTACCTCTTGATAGTGGGCAAGATGAGGGCGGTGGCTCTGCGAGCCGGTTGGCAGCAGCGA
CGACGCAGCGAGAAGAAGATAACTCGCCTTGTTTTGATGGTAGTCGTTGTGTTCGTACTTTGCTGGATGC
CCTTCTATGTCGTGCAGCTGCTCAACTTGTTTGTGACTAGCCTCGACGCCACCGTGAACCACGTCTCTCT
GATCCTCAGTTACGCAAATAGCTGCGCCAACCCAATACTGTACGGGTTCCTCTCTGATAATTTCCGCAGA
TTTTTCCAGAGAGTGTTGTGTCTGCGATGTTGCCTGCTGGAGGGAGCGGGGGGAGCCGAAGAAGAGCCGC
TCGACTATTACGCAACTGCCCTGAAGAGCAAGGGAGGCGCGGGCTGTATGTGCCCTCCACTGCCCTGTCA
GCAAGAAGCGCTTCAGCCCGAACCAGGAAGAAAGCGCATTCCCCTTACCAGAACCACAACCTTTATCGAT
ACCGGTGGACGCACCCCACCCAGCCTGGGTCCCCAAGATGAGTCCTGCACCACCGCCAGCTCCTCCCTGG
CCAAGGACACTTCATCGACCGGTGAGAACCTGTACTTCCAGCTAAGATTAGATAAAAGTAAAGTGATTAA
CAGCGCATTAGAGCTGCTTAATGAGGTCGGAATCGAAGGTTTAACAACCCGTAAACTCGCCCAGAAGCTA
GGTGTAGAGCAGCCTACATTGTATTGGCATGTAAAAAATAAGCGGGCTTTGCTCGACGCCTTAGCCATTG
AGATGTTAGATAGGCACCATACTCACTTTTGCCCTTTAGAAGGGGAAAGCTGGCAAGATTTTTTACGTAA
TAACGCTAAAAGTTTTAGATGTGCTTTACTAAGTCATCGCGATGGAGCAAAAGTACATTTAGGTACACGG
CCTACAGAAAAACAGTATGAAACTCTCGAAAATCAATTAGCCTTTTTATGCCAACAAGGTTTTTCACTAG
AGAATGCATTATATGCACTCAGCGCTGTGGGGCATTTTACTTTAGGTTGCGTATTGGAAGATCAAGAGCA
TCAAGTCGCTAAAGAAGAAAGGGAAACACCTACTACTGATAGTATGCCGCCATTATTACGACAAGCTATC
GAATTATTTGATCACCAAGGTGCAGAGCCAGCCTTCTTATTCGGCCTTGAATTGATCATATGCGGATTAG
AAAAACAACTTAAATGTGAAAGTGGGTCCGCGTACAGCCGCGCGCGTACGAAAAACAATTACGGGTCTAC
CATCGAGGGCCTGCTCGATCTCCCGGACGACGACGCCCCCGAAGAGGCGGGGCTGGCGGCTCCGCGCCTG
TCCTTTCTCCCCGCGGGACACACGCGCAGACTGTCGACGGCCCCCCCGACCGATGTCAGCCTGGGGGACG
AGCTCCACTTAGACGGCGAGGACGTGGCGATGGCGCATGCCGACGCGCTAGACGATTTCGATCTGGACAT
GTTGGGGGACGGGGATTCCCCGGGTCCGGGATTTACCCCCCACGACTCCGCCCCCTACGGCGCTCTGGAT
ATGGCCGACTTCGAGTTTGAGCAGATGTTTACCGATGCCCTTGGAATTGACGAGTACGGTGGGTAGTCTA
GAGGGCCCGTTTAAACCCGCTGATCAGCCTCGACTGTGCCTTCTAGTTGCCAGCCATCTGTTGTTTGCCC
CTCCCCCGTGCCTTCCTTGACCCTGGAAGGTGCCACTCCCACTGTCCTTTCCTAATAAAATGAGGAAATT
GCATCGCATTGTCTGAGTAGGTGTCATTCTATTCTGGGGGGTGGGGTGGGGCAGGACAGCAAGGGGGAGG
ATTGGGAAGACAATAGCAGGCATGCTGGGGATGCGGTGGGCTCTATGGCTTCTGAGGCGGAAAGAACCAG
CTGGGGCTCTAGGGGGTATCCCC
[124 nt withheld, positions 7444-7567]
C
[91 nt withheld, positions 7569-7659]
A
[49 nt withheld, positions 7661-7709]
CCTTTGACGTTGGAGTCCACGTTCTTT
[37 nt withheld, positions 7737-7773]
ACCCTATCTCGGTCTATTCTTTTGAT
