>Addgene plasmid #66505 | SSTR4-Tango | depositor partial sequence | sequence record 113623 | empty Tango
GACGGATCGGGAGATCTCCCGATCCCCTATGGTGCACTCTCAGTACAATCTGCTCTGATGCCGCATAGTT
AAGCCAGTATCTGCTCCCTGCTTGTGTGTTGGAGGTCGCTGAGTAGTGCGCGAGCAAAATTTAAGCTACA
ACAAGGCAAGGCTTGACCGACAATTGCATGAAGAATCTGCTTAGGGTTAGGCGTTTTGCGCTGCTTCGCG
ATGTACGGGCCAGATATACGCGTTGACATTGATTATTGACTAGTTATTAATAGTAATCAATTACGGGGTC
ATTAGTTCATAGCCCATATATGGAGTTCCGCGTTACATAACTTACGGTAAATGGCCCGCCTGGCTGACCG
CCCAACGACCCCCGCCCATTGACGTCAATAATGACGTATGTTCCCATAGTAACGCCAATAGGGACTTTCC
ATTGACGTCAATGGGTGGAGTATTTACGGTAAACTGCCCACTTGGCAGTACATCAAGTGTATCATATGCC
AAGTACGCCCCCTATTGACGTCAATGACGGTAAATGGCCCGCCTGGCATTATGCCCAGTACATGACCTTA
TGGGACTTTCCTACTTGGCAGTACATCTACGTATTAGTCATCGCTATTACCATGGTGATGCGGTTTTGGC
AGTACATCAATGGGCGTGGATAGCGGTTTGACTCACGGGGATTTCCAAGTCTCCACCCCATTGACGTCAA
TGGGAGTTTGTTTTGGCACCAAAATCAACGGGACTTTCCAAAATGTCGTAACAACTCCGCCCCATTGACG
CAAATGGGCGGTAGGCGTGTACGGTGGGAGGTCTATATAAGCAGAGCTCTCTGGCTAACTAGAGAACCCA
CTGCTTACTGGCTTATCGAAATTAATACGACTCACTATAGGGAGACCCAAGCTGGCTAGCGTTTAAACTT
AAGCTTGGTACCGAGCTCGGATCCACTAGTCCAGTGTGGTGGAATTCTGCAGATATCCAGCACAGTGGCG
GCCGCGCCACCATGAAGACGATCATCGCCCTGAGCTACATCTTCTGCCTGGTATTCGCCGACTACAAGGA
CGATGATGACGCCAGCATCGATACCGGTGGACGCACCCCACCCAGCCTGGGTCCCCAAGATGAGTCCTGC
ACCACCGCCAGCTCCTCCCTGGCCAAGGACACTTCATCGACCGGTGAGAACCTGTACTTCCAGCTAAGAT
TAGATAAAAGTAAAGTGATTAACAGCGCATTAGAGCTGCTTAATGAGGTCGGAATCGAAGGTTTAACAAC
CCGTAAACTCGCCCAGAAGCTAGGTGTAGAGCAGCCTACATTGTATTGGCATGTAAAAAATAAGCGGGCT
TTGCTCGACGCCTTAGCCATTGAGATGTTAGATAGGCACCATACTCACTTTTGCCCTTTAGAAGGGGAAA
GCTGGCAAGATTTTTTACGTAATAACGCTAAAAGTTTTAGATGTGCTTTACTAAGTCATCGCGATGGAGC
AAAAGTACATTTAGGTACACGGCCTACAGAAAAACAGTATGAAACTCTCGAAAATCAATTAGCCTTTTTA
TGCCAACAAGGTTTTTCACTAGAGAATGCATTATATGCACTCAGCGCTGTGGGGCATTTTACTTTAGGTT
GCGTATTGGAAGATCAAGAGCATCAAGTCGCTAAAGAAGAAAGGGAAACACCTACTACTGATAGTATGCC
GCCATTATTACGACAAGCTATCGAATTATTTGATCACCAAGGTGCAGAGCCAGCCTTCTTATTCGGCCTT
GAATTGATCATATGCGGATTAGAAAAACAACTTAAATGTGAAAGTGGGTCCGCGTACAGCCGCGCGCGTA
CGAAAAACAATTACGGGTCTACCATCGAGGGCCTGCTCGATCTCCCGGACGACGACGCCCCCGAAGAGGC
GGGGCTGGCGGCTCCGCGCCTGTCCTTTCTCCCCGCGGGACACACGCGCAGACTGTCGACGGCCCCCCCG
ACCGATGTCAGCCTGGGGGACGAGCTCCACTTAGACGGCGAGGACGTGGCGATGGCGCATGCCGACGCGC
TAGACGATTTCGATCTGGACATGTTGGGGGACGGGGATTCCCCGGGTCCGGGATTTACCCCCCACGACTC
CGCCCCCTACGGCGCTCTGGATATGGCCGACTTCGAGTTTGAGCAGATGTTTACCGATGCCCTTGGAATT
GACGAGTACGGTGGGTAGCTCGAGTCTAGAGGGCCCGTTTAAACCCGCTGATCAGCCTCGACTGTGCCTT
CTAGTTGCCAGCCATCTGTTGTTTGCCCCTCCCCCGTGCCTTCCTTGACCCTGGAAGGTGCCACTCCCAC
TGTCCTTTCCTAATAAAATGAGGAAATTGCATCGCATTGTCTGAGTAGGTGTCATTCTATTCTGGGGGGT
GGGGTGGGGCAGGACAGCAAGGGGGAGGATTGGGAAGACAATAGCAGGCATGCTGGGGATGCGGTGGGCT
CTATGGCTTCTGAGGCGGAAAGAACCAGCTGGGGCTCTAGGGGGTATCCCC
[124 nt withheld, positions 2502-2625]
C
[91 nt withheld, positions 2627-2717]
A
[49 nt withheld, positions 2719-2767]
CCTTTGACGTTGGAGTCCACGTTCTTT
[37 nt withheld, positions 2795-2831]
ACCCTATCTCGGTCTATTCTTTTGATTTATAAGGGATTTTGCCGATTTCGGCCTATTGGTTAAAAAATGA
GCTGATTTAACAAAAATTTAACGCGAATTAATTCTGTGGAATGTGTGTCAGTTAGGGTGTGGAAAGTCCC
CAGGCTCCCCAGCAGGCAGAAGTATGCAAAGCATGCATCTCAATTAGTCAGCAACCAGGTGTGGAAAGTC
CCCAGGCTCCCCAGCAGGCAGAAGTATGCAAAGCATGCATCTCAATTAGTCAGCAACCATAGTCCCGCCC
CTAACTCCGCCCATCCCGCCCCTAACTCCGCCCAGTTCCGCCCATTCTCCGCCCCATGGCTGACTAATTT
TTTTTATTTATGCAGAGGCCGAGGCCGCCTCTGCCTCTGAGCTATTCCAGAAGTAGTGAGGAGGCTTTTT
TGGAGGCCTAGGCTTTTGCAAAAAGCTCCCGGGAGCTTGTATATCCATTTTCGGATCTGATCAAGAGACA
GGATGAGGATCGTTTCGCATGATTGAACAAGATGGATTGCACGCAGGTTCTCCGGCCGCTTGGGTGGAGA
GGCTATTCGGCTATGACTGGGCACAACAGACAATCGGCTGCTCTGATGCCGCCGTGTTCCGGCTGTCAGC
GCAGGGGCGCCCGGTTCTTTTTGTCAAGACCGACCTGTCCGGTGCCCTGAATGAACTGCAGGACGAGGCA
GCGCGGCTATCGTGGCTGGCCACGACGGGCGTTCCTTGCGCAGCTGTGCTCGACGTTGTCACTGAAGCGG
GAAGGGACTGGCTGCTATTGGGCGAAGTGCCGGGGCAGGATCTCCTGTCATCTCACCTTGCTCCTGCCGA
GAAAGTATCCATCATGGCTGATGCAATGCGGCGGCTGCATACGCTTGATCCGGCTACCTGCCCATTCGAC
CACCAAGCGAAACATCGCATCGAGCGAGCACGTACTCGGATGGAAGCCGGTCTTGTCGATCAGGATGATC
TGGACGAAGAGCATCAGGGGCTCGCGCCAGCCGAACTGTTCGCCAGGCTCAAGGCGCGCATGCCCGACGG
CGAGGATCTCGTCGTGACCCATGGCGATGCCTGCTTGCCGAATATCATGGTGGAAAATGGCCGCTTTTCT
GGATTCATCGACTGTGGCCGGCTGGGTGTGGCGGACCGCTATCAGGACATAGCGTTGGCTACCCGTGATA
TTGCTGAAGAGCTTGGCGGCGAATGGGCTGACCGCTTCCTCGTGCTTTACGGTATCGCCGCTCCCGATTC
GCAGCGCATCGCCTTCTATCGCCTTCTTGACGAGTTCTTCTGAGCGGGACTCTGGGGTTCGAAATGACCG
ACCAAGCGACGCCCAACCTGCCATCACGAGATTTCGATTCCACCGCCGCCTTCTATGAAAGGTTGGGCTT
CGGAATCGTTTTCCGGGACGCCGGCTGGATGATCCTCCAGCGCGGGGATCTCATGCTGGAGTTCTTCGCC
CACCCCAACTTGTTTATTGCAGCTTATAATGGTTACAAATAAAGCAATAGCATCACAAATTTCACAAATA
AAGCATTTTTTTCACTGCATTCTAGTTGTGGTTTGTCCAAACTCATCAATGTATCTTATCATGTCTGTAT
ACCGTCGACCTCTAGCTAGAGCTTGGCGTAATCATGGTCATAGCTGTTTCCTGTGTGAAATTGTTATCCG
CTCACAATTCCACACAACATACGAGCCGGAAGCATAAAGTGTAAAGCCTGGGGTGCCTAATGAGTGAGCT
AACTCACATTAATTGCGTTGCGCTCACTGCCCGCTTTCCAGTCGGGAAACCTGTCGTGCCAGCTGCATTA
ATGAATCGGCCAACGCGCGGGGAGAGGCGGTTTGCGTATTGGGCGCTCTTCCGCTTCCTCGCTCACTGAC
TCGCTGCGCTCGGTCGTTCGGCTGCGGCGAGCGGTATCAGCTCACTCAAAGGCGGTAATACGGTTATCCA
CAGAATCAGGGGATAACGCAGGAAAGAACATGTGAGCAAAAGGCCAGCAAAAGGCCAGGAACCGTAAAAA
GGCCGCGTTGCTGGCGTTTTTCCATAGGCTCCGCCCCCCTGACGAGCATCACAAAAATCGACGCTCAAGT
CAGAGGTGGCGAAACCCGACAGGACTATAAAGATACCAGGCGTTTCCCCCTGGAAGCTCCCTCGTGCGCT
CTCCTGTTCCGACCCTGCCGCTTACCGGATACCTGTCCGCCTTTCTCCCTTCGGGAAGCGTGGCGCTTTC
TCATAGCTCACGCTGTAGGTATCTCAGTTCGGTGTAGGTCGTTCGCTCCAAGCTGGGCTGTGTGCACGAA
CCCCCCGTTCAGCCCGACCGCTGCGCCTTATCCGGTAACTATCGTCTTGAGTCCAACCCGGTAAGACACG
ACTTATCGCCACTGGCAGCAGCCACTGGTAACAGGATTAGCAGAGCGAGGTATGTAGGCGGTGCTACAGA
GTTCTTGAAGTGGTGGCCTAACTACGGCTACACTAGAAGAACAGTATTTGGTATCTGCGCTCTGCTGAAG
CCAGTTACCTTCGGAAAAAGAGTTGGTAGCTCTTGATCCGGCAAACAAACCACCGCTGGTAGCGGTTTTT
TTGTTTGCAAGCAGCAGATTACGCGCAGAAAAAAAGGATCTCAAGAAGATCCTTTGATCTTTTCTACGGG
GTCTGACGCTCAGTGGAACGAAAACTCACGTTAAGGGATTTTGGTCATGAGATTATCAAAAAGGATCTTC
ACCTAGATCCTTTTAAATTAAAAATGAAGTTTTAAATCAATCTAAAGTATATATGAGTAAACTTGGTCTG
ACAGTTACCAATGCTTAATCAGTGAGGCACCTATCTCAGCGATCTGTCTATTTCGTTCATCCATAGTTGC
CTGACTCCCCGTCGTGTAGATAACTACGATACGGGAGGGCTTACCATCTGGCCCCAGTGCTGCAATGATA
CCGCGAGACCCACGCTCACCGGCTCCAGATTTATCAGCAATAAACCAGCCAGCCGGAAGGGCCGAGCGCA
GAAGTGGTCCTGCAACTTTATCCGCCTCCATCCAGTCTATTAATTGTTGCCGGGAAGCTAGAGTAAGTAG
TTCGCCAGTTAATAGTTTGCGCAACGTTGTTGCCATTGCTACAGGCATCGTGGTGTCACGCTCGTCGTTT
GGTATGGCTTCATTCAGCTCCGGTTCCCAACGATCAAGGCGAGTTACATGATCCCCCATGTTGTGCAAAA
AAGCGGTTAGCTCCTTCGGTCCTCCGATCGTTGTCAGAAGTAAGTTGGCCGCAGTGTTATCACTCATGGT
TATGGCAGCACTGCATAATTCTCTTACTGTCATGCCATCCGTAAGATGCTTTTCTGTGACTGGTGAGTAC
TCAACCAAGTCATTCTGAGAATAGTGTATGCGGCGACCGAGTTGCTCTTGCCCGGCGTCAATACGGGATA
ATACCGCGCCACATAGCAGAACTTTAAAAGTGCTCATCATTGGAAAACGTTCTTCGGGGCGAAAACTCTC
AAGGATCTTACCGCTGTTGAGATCCAGTTCGATGTAACCCACTCGTGCACCCAACTGATCTTCAGCATCT
TTTACTTTCACCAGCGTTTCTGGGTGAGCAAAAACAGGAAGGCAAAATGCCGCAAAAAAGGGAATAAGGG
CGACACGGAAATGTTGAATACTCATACTCTTCCTTTTTCAATATTATTGAAGCATTTATCAGGGTTATTG
TCTCATGAGCGGATACATATTTGAATGTATTTAGAAAAATAAACAAATAGGGGTTCCGCGCACATTTCCC
CGAAAAGTGCCACCTGACGTC
