>Addgene plasmid #66505 | SSTR4-Tango | depositor partial sequence | sequence record 113624 | SSTR4
ATGTCAGCTCCTTCCACCTTGCCTCCTGGGGGCGAAGAAGGCCTGGGCACCGCTTGGCCCAGTGCAGCAA
ACGCTTCTTCTGCCCCCGCAGAAGCGGAAGAGGCCGTTGCAGGACCAGGGGATGCCAGAGCTGCTGGCAT
GGTTGCAATCCAGTGCATTTACGCCCTGGTGTGTCTGGTCGGACTCGTCGGCAATGCATTGGTTATCTTC
GTGATTTTGAGGTACGCTAAAATGAAGACAGCGACAAATATATATCTTTTGAATCTGGCTGTGGCCGACG
AGCTGTTCATGCTGAGTGTGCCATTTGTCGCCTCATCAGCCGCTCTCCGACACTGGCCCTTCGGGAGCGT
GCTGTGCCGAGCCGTGCTGTCCGTGGACGGGCTCAATATGTTCACCAGCGTTTTTTGCCTGACCGTGTTG
AGCGTCGACAGATACGTTGCCGTGGTGCATCCTTTGCGGGCGGCTACATACAGGCGCCCATCAGTTGCCA
AGCTGATTAATCTGGGCGTGTGGTTGGCGAGTCTGCTGGTTACACTGCCAATCGCTATCTTTGCGGATAC
CCGACCTGCCCGCGGCGGTCAGGCCGTAGCCTGCAATCTCCAGTGGCCACATCCTGCTTGGTCTGCTGTG
TTCGTCGTCTACACCTTTCTTCTCGGTTTCCTGTTGCCCGTGCTGGCCATCGGCTTGTGCTACCTCTTGA
TAGTGGGCAAGATGAGGGCGGTGGCTCTGCGAGCCGGTTGGCAGCAGCGACGACGCAGCGAGAAGAAGAT
AACTCGCCTTGTTTTGATGGTAGTCGTTGTGTTCGTACTTTGCTGGATGCCCTTCTATGTCGTGCAGCTG
CTCAACTTGTTTGTGACTAGCCTCGACGCCACCGTGAACCACGTCTCTCTGATCCTCAGTTACGCAAATA
GCTGCGCCAACCCAATACTGTACGGGTTCCTCTCTGATAATTTCCGCAGATTTTTCCAGAGAGTGTTGTG
TCTGCGATGTTGCCTGCTGGAGGGAGCGGGGGGAGCCGAAGAAGAGCCGCTCGACTATTACGCAACTGCC
CTGAAGAGCAAGGGAGGCGCGGGCTGTATGTGCCCTCCACTGCCCTGTCAGCAAGAAGCGCTTCAGCCCG
AACCAGGAAGAAAGCGCATTCCCCTTACCAGAACCACAACCTTT
