>Addgene plasmid #66505 | SSTR4-Tango | addgene partial sequence | sequence record 121571 | Tet-R 5'-GGCGAGTTTACGGGTTGTTA-3'
GCTCTAATGCGCTGTTAATCACTTTACTTTTATCTAATCTTAGCTGGAAGTACAGGTTCTCACCGGTCGA
TGAAGTGTCCTTGGCCAGGGAGGAGCTGGCGGTGGTGCAGGACTCATCTTGGGGACCCAGGCTGGGTGGG
GTGCGTCCACCGGTATCGATAAAGGTTGTGGTTCTGGTAAGGGGAATGCGCTTTCTTCCTGGTTCGGGCT
GAAGCGCTTCTTGCTGACAGGGCAGTGGAGGGCACATACAGCCCGCGCCTCCCTTGCTCTTCA
