>Addgene plasmid #66505 | SSTR4-Tango | addgene partial sequence | sequence record 122206 | CMV-F 5'-CGCAAATGGGCGGTAGGCGTG-3'
GCTCTCTGGCTACTAGAGAACCCACCTGCCTTACTGGGCTTATCGAAATTAATACGACTCACTATAGGGA
GACCCAAGCTGGCTAGCGTTTAAACTTAAGCTTGGTACCGAGCTCGGATCCACTAGTCCAGTGTGGTGGA
ATTCTGCAGATATCCAGCACAGTGGCGGCCGCGCCACCATGAAGACGATCATCGCCCTGAGCTACATCTT
CTGCCTGGTATTCGCCGACTACAAGGACGATGATGACGCCAGCATCGATATGTCAGCTCCTTCCACCTTG
CCTCCTGGGGGCGAAGAAGGCCTGGGCACCGCTTGGCCCAGTGCAGCAAACGCTTCTTCTGCCCCCGCAG
AAGCGGAAGAGGCCGTTGCAGGACCAGGGGATGCCAGAGCTGCTGGCATGGTTGCAATCCAGTGCATTTA
CGCCCTGGTGTGTCTGGTCGGACTCGTCGGCAATGCATTGGTTATCTTCGTGATTTTGAGGTACGCTAAA
ATGAAGACAGCGACAAATATATATCTTTTGAATCTGGCTGTGGCCGACGAGCTGTTCATGCTGAGTGTGC
CATTTGTCGCCTCATCAGCCGCTCTCCGACACTGGCCCTTCGGGAGCGTGCTGTGCCGAGCCGTGCTGTC
CGTGGACGGGCTCAATATGTTCACCAGCGTTTTTTGCCTGACCGTGTTGAGCGTCGACAGATACGTTGCC
GTGGTGCATCCTTTGCGGGCGGCTACATACAGGCGCCCATCAGTTGCCAAGCTGATTAATCTGGGCGTGT
GGTTGGCGAGTCTGCTGGTTACACTGCCAATCGCTATCTTTGCGGATACCCGACCTGCCCGCGGCGGTCA
GGCCGTAGCCTGCAATCTCCAGTGGCCACATCCTGCTTGGTCTGCTGTGTTCGTCGTCTACACCTTTCTT
CTCGGTTTCCTGTTGCCCGTGCTGGCCATCGGCTTGTGCTACCTCTTGATAGTGGGCAAGATGAGGGCGG
TGGCTCTGCGAGCCGGTTGGCAGCAGCGACGACGCAGCGAGAAGAAGATAACTCGCCTTGTTTTGATGG
